Addgene plasmid #197456: pDEST-GST-FBW7 alpha
Purpose: The plasmid expresses GST-tagged FBW7 human isoform 1. Used for in vitro translation of FBW7alpha.
Depositing lab: Omar Khan. Publication: Proteasomal degradation of the tumour suppressor FBW7 requires branched ubiquitylation by TRIP12. Khan OM, Almagro J, Nelson JK, Horswell S, Encheva V, Keyan KS, Clurman BE, Snijders AP, Behrens A. Nat Commun. 2021 Apr 6;12(1):2043. doi: 10.1038/s41467-021-22319-5. PubMed 33824312.
Backbone
  Vector backbone: pDEST-565
  Vector type: Bacterial Expression ; In vitro translation
Growth in bacteria
  Bacterial resistance: Ampicillin, 100 μg/mL
  Growth temperature: 37°C
  Growth strain: DH5alpha
  Growth instructions: Used mainly for in vitro translation.
  Copy number: Unknown
Gene/Insert
  Gene/Insert name: FBW7 (alt name: hCDC4, FBW7 isoform 1)
  Species: H. sapiens (human)
  Insert size (bp): 2000
  Mutation: See depositor comments below
  GenBank ID: NM_001349798.2
  Entrez Gene: FBXW7 (a.k.a. AGO, CDC4, DEDHIL, FBW6, FBW7, FBX30, FBXO30, FBXW6, SEL-10, SEL10, hAgo, hCdc4)
  Promoter: T7
  Tag / fusion protein: GST (N terminal on backbone)
  Cloning method: Gateway Cloning
  Sequencing primers: 5′ T7 Forward
Terms and licenses: Academic/Nonprofit Terms; Industry Terms: Not Available to Industry
Depositor comments: Please note, plasmid contains an A871T mutation in FBW7. This mutation is outside of the WD40 propeller and is not expected to interfere with the function of the protein.
How to cite: pDEST-GST-FBW7 alpha was a gift from Omar Khan (Addgene plasmid # 197456 ; http://n2t.net/addgene:197456 ; RRID:Addgene_197456)
