[The description below was written by a language model from this plasmid's Addgene catalogue record and pLannotate feature annotations shown in this document.]
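Description:
pDEST-GST-FBW7 alpha is a Gateway-derived expression clone built on the pDEST-565 backbone. It places human FBXW7 isoform 1 (FBW7α, also known as hCDC4) under a T7 promoter for bacterial expression and, according to the depositor, mainly for in vitro translation. The 8.5 kb plasmid is propagated in E. coli under ampicillin selection (β-lactamase with its own promoter). It carries a ColE1/pMB1-type origin together with the pBR322 bom site and the rop gene, which restrains copy number; the catalogue lists copy number as unknown. An f1 origin is also present, along with short non-functional remnants of a tetracycline resistance gene.

The expression cassette is a pET-style arrangement: T7 promoter, lac operator, and the phage T7 gene 10 ribosome binding site. These are followed by a His tag and Schistosoma japonicum GST, fused through an attB1 site to the FBXW7 coding region of about 2.1 kb, which ends just before attB2. The product is therefore an N-terminally His-GST-tagged FBW7, suitable for glutathione or metal-affinity capture. A plasmid-borne lacI gene supplies repressor, so transcription in T7 polymerase-expressing hosts is IPTG-inducible. Downstream lie a second annotated His-tag fragment beyond attB2, whose reading-frame relationship to the insert the record does not state, then the rrnB T1/T2 terminators and a T7 terminator.

The depositor notes an A871T change in FBW7 that lies outside the WD40 propeller and is not expected to affect function. The construct comes from work on ubiquitin-dependent proteasomal degradation of this tumour suppressor, where the tagged protein was produced by in vitro translation.
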