Features (pLannotate 1.2.2; 26 found; start..end, strand, type, name):
      2..20      +  promoter       T7 promoter: promoter for bacteriophage T7 RNA polymerase
     21..45      +  protein_bind   lac operator: The lac repressor binds to the lac operator to inhibit transcription in E. coli. This inhibition can be relieved by adding lactose or isopropyl-β-D-thiogalactopyranoside (IPTG). lac repressor encoded by lacI
     60..82      +  RBS            RBS: efficient ribosome binding site from bacteriophage T7 gene 10 (Olins and Rangwala, 1989)
     99..116     +  CDS            7xHis (fragment): 6xHis affinity tag
    121..771     +  CDS            GST: glutathione S-transferase from Schistosoma japonicum
    801..825     +  protein_bind   attB1: mutant version of attB; recombination site for the Gateway® BP reaction BP Clonase™
    828..2945    +  CDS            FBXW7: FBXW7_HUMAN - Also known as FBW7 From Homo sapiens (Human).
   2950..2974    -  protein_bind   attB2: mutant version of attB; recombination site for the Gateway® BP reaction BP Clonase™
   3073..3090    +  CDS            9xHis (fragment): 9xHis affinity tag
   3137..3252    +  ncRNA          5S rRNA: Accession: RF00001 - 5S ribosomal RNA
   3256..3342    +  terminator     rrnB T1 terminator: Escherichia coli rrnB; transcription terminator T1 from the E. coli rrnB gene
   3434..3461    +  terminator     rrnB T2 terminator: transcription terminator T2 from the E. coli rrnB gene
   3480..3519    +  promoter       AmpR promoter (fragment): bla
   3529..3576    +  terminator     T7 terminator: transcription terminator for bacteriophage T7 RNA polymerase
   3613..4068    +  rep_origin     f1 ori (sequence partly withheld): f1 bacteriophage origin of replication; arrow indicates direction of (+) strand synthesis
   4183..5043    -  CDS            AmpR: β-lactamase; bla; confers resistance to ampicillin, carbenicillin, and related antibiotics
   5044..5136    -  promoter       AmpR promoter: bla
   5217..5805    +  rep_origin     ori: high-copy-number ColE1/pMB1/pBR322/pUC origin of replication
   5991..6130    -  misc_feature   bom: basis of mobility region from pBR322
   6232..6423    -  CDS            rop: Rop protein, which maintains plasmids at low copy number; rop
   6440..6820    +  CDS            YPB1_ECOLX: Protein predicted: Swiss-Prot protein existence level 4. From Escherichia coli.
   6882..6946    -  CDS            TcR (fragment): tetracycline efflux protein; tet; confers resistance to tetracycline
   6961..6982    -  protein_bind   CAP binding site: CAP binding activates transcription in the presence of cAMP. E. coli catabolite activator protein
   6995..8077    -  CDS            lacI: lac repressor; lacI; The lac repressor binds to the lac operator to inhibit transcription in E. coli. This inhibition can be relieved by adding lactose or isopropyl-β-D-thiogalactopyranoside (IPTG).
   8078..8155    -  promoter       lacI promoter: lacI
   8163..8442    -  CDS            TcR (fragment): tetracycline efflux protein; tet; confers resistance to tetracycline
>Addgene plasmid #197456 | pDEST-GST-FBW7 alpha | addgene full sequence | sequence record 394874 | Addgene NGS Result
TTAATACGACTCACTATAGGGGAATTGTGAGCGGATAACAATTCCCCTCTAGAAATAATTTTGTTTAACT
TTAAGAAGGAGATATACATATGAGATCCCATCACCATCACCATCACGGCGCCCCTATACTAGGTTATTGG
AAAATTAAGGGCCTTGTGCAACCCACTCGACTTCTTTTGGAATATCTTGAAGAAAAATATGAAGAGCATT
TGTATGAGCGCGATGAAGGTGATAAATGGCGAAACAAAAAGTTTGAATTGGGTTTGGAGTTTCCCAATCT
TCCTTATTATATTGATGGTGATGTTAAATTAACACAGTCTATGGCCATCATACGTTATATAGCTGACAAG
CACAACATGTTGGGTGGTTGTCCAAAAGAGCGTGCAGAGATTTCAATGCTTGAAGGAGCGGTTTTGGATA
TTAGATACGGTGTTTCGAGAATTGCATATAGTAAAGACTTTGAAACTCTCAAAGTTGATTTTCTTAGCAA
GCTACCTGAAATGCTGAAAATGTTCGAAGATCGTTTATGTCATAAAACATATTTAAATGGTGATCATGTA
ACCCATCCTGACTTCATGTTGTATGACGCTCTTGATGTTGTTTTATACATGGACCCAATGTGCCTGGATG
CGTTCCCAAAATTAGTTTGTTTTAAAAAACGTATTGAAGCTATCCCACAAATTGATAAGTACTTGAAATC
CAGCAAGTATATAGCATGGCCTTTGCAGGGCTGGCAAGCCACGTTTGGTGGTGGCGACCATCCTCCAAAA
TCGGATCTGGTTCCGCGTGGATCTGATATCACAAGTTTGTACAAAAAAGCAGGCTTTAATCAGGAACTGC
TCTCTGTGGGCAGCAAAAGACGACGAACTGGAGGCTCTCTGAGAGGTAACCCTTCCTCAAGCCAGGTAGA
TGAAGAACAGATGAATCGTGTGGTAGAGGAGGAACAGCAACAGCAACTCAGACAACAAGAGGAGGAGCAC
ACTGCAAGGAATGGTGAAGTTGTTGGAGTAGAACCTAGACCTGGAGGCCAAAATGATTCCCAGCAAGGAC
AGTTGGAAGAAAACAATAATAGATTTATTTCGGTAGATGAGGACTCCTCAGGAAACCAAGAAGAACAAGA
GGAAGATGAAGAACATGCTGGTGAACAAGATGAGGAGGATGAGGAGGAGGAGGAGATGGACCAGGAGAGT
GACGATTTTGATCAGTCTGATGATAGTAGCAGAGAAGATGAACATACACATACTAACAGTGTCACGAACT
CCAGTAGTATTGTGGACCTGCCCGTTCACCAACTCTCCTCCCCATTCTATACAAAAACAACAAAAATGAA
AAGAAAGTTGGACCATGGTTCTGAGGTCCGCTCTTTTTCTTTGGGAAAGAAACCATGCAAAGTCTCAGAA
TATACAAGTACCACTGGGCTTGTACCATGTTCAGCAACACCAACAACTTTTGGGGACCTCAGAGCAGCCA
ATGGCCAAGGGCAACAACGACGCCGAATTACATCTGTCCAGCCACCTACAGGCCTCCAGGAATGGCTAAA
AATGTTTCAGAGCTGGAGTGGACCAGAGAAATTGCTTGCTTTAGATGAACTCATTGATAGTTGTGAACCA
ACACAAGTAAAACATATGATGCAAGTGATAGAACCCCAGTTTCAACGAGACTTCATTTCATTGCTCCCTA
AAGAGTTGGCACTCTATGTGCTTTCATTCCTGGAACCCAAAGACCTGCTACAAGCAGCTCAGACATGTCG
CTACTGGAGAATTTTGGCTGAAGACAACCTTCTCTGGAGAGAGAAATGCAAAGAAGAGGGGATTGATGAA
CCATTGCACATCAAGAGAAGAAAAGTAATAAAACCAGGTTTCATACACAGTCCATGGAAAAGTGCATACA
TCAGACAGCACAGAATTGATACTAACTGGAGGCGAGGAGAACTCAAATCTCCTAAGGTGCTGAAAGGACA
TGATGATCATGTGATCACATGCTTACAGTTTTGTGGTAACCGAATAGTTAGTGGTTCTGATGACAACACT
TTAAAAGTTTGGTCAGCAGTCACAGGCAAATGTCTGAGAACATTAGTGGGACATACAGGTGGAGTATGGT
CATCACAAATGAGAGACAACATCATCATTAGTGGATCTACAGATCGGACACTCAAAGTGTGGAATGCAGA
GACTGGAGAATGTATACACACCTTATATGGGCATACTTCCACTGTGCGTTGTATGCATCTTCATGAAAAA
AGAGTTGTTAGCGGTTCTCGAGATGCCACTCTTAGGGTTTGGGATATTGAGACAGGCCAGTGTTTACATG
TTTTGATGGGTCATGTTGCAGCAGTCCGCTGTGTTCAATATGATGGCAGGAGGGTTGTTAGTGGAGCATA
TGATTTTATGGTAAAGGTGTGGGATCCAGAGACTGAAACCTGTCTACACACGTTGCAGGGGCATACTAAT
AGAGTCTATTCATTACAGTTTGATGGTATCCATGTGGTGAGTGGATCTCTTGATACATCAATCCGTGTTT
GGGATGTGGAGACAGGGAATTGCATTCACACGTTAACAGGGCACCAGTCGTTAACAAGTGGAATGGAACT
CAAAGACAATATTCTTGTCTCTGGGAATGCAGATTCTACAGTTAAAATCTGGGATATCAAAACAGGACAG
TGTTTACAAACATTGCAAGGTCCCAACAAGCATCAGAGTACTGTGACCTGTTTACAGTTCAACAAGAACT
TTGTAATTACCAGCTCAGATGATGGAACTGTAAAACTATGGGACTTGAAAACGGGTGAATTTATTCGAAA
CCTAGTCACATTGGAGAGTGGGGGGAGTGGGGGAGTTGTGTGGCGGATCAGAGCCTCAAACACAAAGCTG
GTGTGTGCAGTTGGGAGTCGGAATGGGACTGAAGAAACCAAGCTGCTGGTGCTGGACTTTGATGTGGACA
TGAAGTGAAACCCAGCTTTCTTGTACAAAGTGGTGATATCGCTAGCTAGATAGCTAGAAGCTTGCGGCCG
CACAGCTGTATACACGTGCAAGCCAGCCAGAACTCGCTCCTGAAGACCCAGAGGATCTCGAGCACCACCA
CCACCACCACTAATGTTAATTAAGTTGGGCGTTCCTAGGCTGATAAAACAGAATTTGCCTGGCGGCAGTA
GCGCGGTGGTCCCACCTGACCCCATGCCGAACTCAGAAGTGAAACGCCGTAGCGCCGATGGTAGTGTGGG
GTCTCCCCATGCGAGAGTAGGGAACTGCCAGGCATCAAATAAAACGAAAGGCTCAGTCGAAAGACTGGGC
CTTTCGTTTTATCTGTTGTTTGTCGGTGAACGCTCTCCTGAGTAGGACAAATCCGCCGGGAGCGGATTTG
AACGTTGCGAAGCAACGGCCCGGAGGGTGGCGGGCAGGACGCCCGCCATAAACTGCCAGGCATCAAATTA
AGCAGAAGGCCATCCTGACGGATGGCCTTTTTGCGTTTCTACAAACTCTTTTGTTTATTTTTCTAAATAC
ATTCAAATATGTATCCGCTGAGCAATAACTAGCATAACCCCTTGGGGCCTCTAAACGGGTCTTGAGGGGT
TTTTTGCTGAAAGGAGGAACTATATCCGGATTGGCGAATGGG
[124 nt withheld, positions 3613-3736]
C
[91 nt withheld, positions 3738-3828]
A
[49 nt withheld, positions 3830-3878]
CCTTTGACGTTGGAGTCCACGTTCTTT
[37 nt withheld, positions 3906-3942]
ACCCTATCTCGGTCTATTCTTTTGATTTATAAGGGATTTTGCCGATTTCGGCCTATTGGTTAAAAAATGA
GCTGATTTAACAAAAATTTAACGCGAATTTTAACAAAATATTAACGTTTACAATTTCTGGCGGCACGATG
GCATGAGATTATCAAAAAGGATCTTCACCTAGATCCTTTTAAATTAAAAATGAAGTTTTAAATCAATCTA
AAGTATATATGAGTAAACTTGGTCTGACAGTTACCAATGCTTAATCAGTGAGGCACCTATCTCAGCGATC
TGTCTATTTCGTTCATCCATAGTTGCCTGACTCCCCGTCGTGTAGATAACTACGATACGGGAGGGCTTAC
CATCTGGCCCCAGTGCTGCAATGATACCGCGAGACCCACGCTCACCGGCTCCAGATTTATCAGCAATAAA
CCAGCCAGCCGGAAGGGCCGAGCGCAGAAGTGGTCCTGCAACTTTATCCGCCTCCATCCAGTCTATTAAT
TGTTGCCGGGAAGCTAGAGTAAGTAGTTCGCCAGTTAATAGTTTGCGCAACGTTGTTGCCATTGCTACAG
GCATCGTGGTGTCACGCTCGTCGTTTGGTATGGCTTCATTCAGCTCCGGTTCCCAACGATCAAGGCGAGT
TACATGATCCCCCATGTTGTGCAAAAAAGCGGTTAGCTCCTTCGGTCCTCCGATCGTTGTCAGAAGTAAG
TTGGCCGCAGTGTTATCACTCATGGTTATGGCAGCACTGCATAATTCTCTTACTGTCATGCCATCCGTAA
GATGCTTTTCTGTGACTGGTGAGTACTCAACCAAGTCATTCTGAGAATAGTGTATGCGGCGACCGAGTTG
CTCTTGCCCGGCGTCAATACGGGATAATACCGCGCCACATAGCAGAACTTTAAAAGTGCTCATCATTGGA
AAACGTTCTTCGGGGCGAAAACTCTCAAGGATCTTACCGCTGTTGAGATCCAGTTCGATGTAACCCACTC
GTGCACCCAACTGATCTTCAGCATCTTTTACTTTCACCAGCGTTTCTGGGTGAGCAAAAACAGGAAGGCA
AAATGCCGCAAAAAAGGGAATAAGGGCGACACGGAAATGTTGAATACTCATACTCTTCCTTTTTCAATCA
TGATTGAAGCATTTATCAGGGTTATTGTCTCATGAGCGGATACATATTTGAATGTATTTAGAAAAATAAA
CAAATAGGTCATGACCAAAATCCCTTAACGTGAGTTTTCGTTCCACTGAGCGTCAGACCCCGTAGAAAAG
ATCAAAGGATCTTCTTGAGATCCTTTTTTTCTGCGCGTAATCTGCTGCTTGCAAACAAAAAAACCACCGC
TACCAGCGGTGGTTTGTTTGCCGGATCAAGAGCTACCAACTCTTTTTCCGAAGGTAACTGGCTTCAGCAG
AGCGCAGATACCAAATACTGTCCTTCTAGTGTAGCCGTAGTTAGGCCACCACTTCAAGAACTCTGTAGCA
CCGCCTACATACCTCGCTCTGCTAATCCTGTTACCAGTGGCTGCTGCCAGTGGCGATAAGTCGTGTCTTA
CCGGGTTGGACTCAAGACGATAGTTACCGGATAAGGCGCAGCGGTCGGGCTGAACGGGGGGTTCGTGCAC
ACAGCCCAGCTTGGAGCGAACGACCTACACCGAACTGAGATACCTACAGCGTGAGCTATGAGAAAGCGCC
ACGCTTCCCGAAGGGAGAAAGGCGGACAGGTATCCGGTAAGCGGCAGGGTCGGAACAGGAGAGCGCACGA
GGGAGCTTCCAGGGGGAAACGCCTGGTATCTTTATAGTCCTGTCGGGTTTCGCCACCTCTGACTTGAGCG
TCGATTTTTGTGATGCTCGTCAGGGGGGCGGAGCCTATGGAAAAACGCCAGCAACGCGGCCTTTTTACGG
TTCCTGGCCTTTTGCTGGCCTTTTGCTCACATGTTCTTTCCTGCGTTATCCCCTGATTCTGTGGATAACC
GTATTACCGCCTTTGAGTGAGCTGATACCGCTCGCCGCAGCCGAACGACCGAGCGCAGCGAGTCAGTGAG
CGAGGAAGCGGAAGAGCGCCTGATGCGGTATTTTCTCCTTACGCATCTGTGCGGTATTTCACACCGCAAT
GGTGCACTCTCAGTACAATCTGCTCTGATGCCGCATAGTTAAGCCAGTATACACTCCGCTATCGCTACGT
GACTGGGTCATGGCTGCGCCCCGACACCCGCCAACACCCGCTGACGCGCCCTGACGGGCTTGTCTGCTCC
CGGCATCCGCTTACAGACAAGCTGTGACCGTCTCCGGGAGCTGCATGTGTCAGAGGTTTTCACCGTCATC
ACCGAAACGCGCGAGGCAGCTGCGGTAAAGCTCATCAGCGTGGTCGTGAAGCGATTCACAGATGTCTGCC
TGTTCATCCGCGTCCAGCTCGTTGAGTTTCTCCAGAAGCGTTAATGTCTGGCTTCTGATAAAGCGGGCCA
TGTTAAGGGCGGTTTTTTCCTGTTTGGTCACTGATGCCTCCGTGTAAGGGGGATTTCTGTTCATGGGGGT
AATGATACCGATGAAACGAGAGAGGATGCTCACGATACGGGTTACTGATGATGAACATGCCCGGTTACTG
GAACGTTGTGAGGGTAAACAACTGGCGGTATGGATGCGGCGGGACCAGAGAAAAATCACTCAGGGTCAAT
GCCAGCGCTTCGTTAATACAGATGTAGGTGTTCCACAGGGTAGCCAGCAGCATCCTGCGATGCAGATCCG
GAACATAATGGTGCAGGGCGCTGACTTCCGCGTTTCCAGACTTTACGAAACACGGAAACCGAAGACCATT
CATGTTGTTGCTCAGGTCGCAGACGTTTTGCAGCAGCAGTCGCTTCACGTTCGCTCGCGTATCGGTGATT
CATTCTGCTAACCAGTAAGGCAACCCCGCCAGCCTAGCCGGGTCCTCAACGACAGGAGCACGATCATGCT
AGTCATGCCCCGCGCCCACCGGAAGGAGCTGACTGGGTTGAAGGCTCTCAAGGGCATCGGTCGAGATCCC
GGTGCCTAATGAGTGAGCTAACTTACATTAATTGCGTTGCGCTCACTGCCCGCTTTCCAGTCGGGAAACC
TGTCGTGCCAGCTGCATTAATGAATCGGCCAACGCGCGGGGAGAGGCGGTTTGCGTATTGGGCGCCAGGG
TGGTTTTTCTTTTCACCAGTGAGACGGGCAACAGCTGATTGCCCTTCACCGCCTGGCCCTGAGAGAGTTG
CAGCAAGCGGTCCACGCTGGTTTGCCCCAGCAGGCGAAAATCCTGTTTGATGGTGGTTAACGGCGGGATA
TAACATGAGCTGTCTTCGGTATCGTCGTATCCCACTACCGAGATGTCCGCACCAACGCGCAGCCCGGACT
CGGTAATGGCGCGCATTGCGCCCAGCGCCATCTGATCGTTGGCAACCAGCATCGCAGTGGGAACGATGCC
CTCATTCAGCATTTGCATGGTTTGTTGAAAACCGGACATGGCACTCCAGTCGCCTTCCCGTTCCGCTATC
GGCTGAATTTGATTGCGAGTGAGATATTTATGCCAGCCAGCCAGACGCAGACGCGCCGAGACAGAACTTA
ATGGGCCCGCTAACAGCGCGATTTGCTGGTGACCCAATGCGACCAGATGCTCCACGCCCAGTCGCGTACC
GTCTTCATGGGAGAAAATAATACTGTTGATGGGTGTCTGGTCAGAGACATCAAGAAATAACGCCGGAACA
TTAGTGCAGGCAGCTTCCACAGCAATGGCATCCTGGTCATCCAGCGGATAGTTAATGATCAGCCCACTGA
CGCGTTGCGCGAGAAGATTGTGCACCGCCGCTTTACAGGCTTCGACGCCGCTTCGTTCTACCATCGACAC
CACCACGCTGGCACCCAGTTGATCGGCGCGAGATTTAATCGCCGCGACAATTTGCGACGGCGCGTGCAGG
GCCAGACTGGAGGTGGCAACGCCAATCAGCAACGACTGTTTGCCCGCCAGTTGTTGTGCCACGCGGTTGG
GAATGTAATTCAGCTCCGCCATCGCCGCTTCCACTTTTTCCCGCGTTTTCGCAGAAACGTGGCTGGCCTG
GTTCACCACGCGGGAAACGGTCTGATAAGAGACACCGGCATACTCTGCGACATCGTATAACGTTACTGGT
TTCACATTCACCACCCTGAATTGACTCTCTTCCGGGCGCTATCATGCCATACCGCGAAAGGTTTTGCGCC
ATTCGATGGTGTCCGGGATCTCGACGCTCTCCCTTATGCGACTCCTGCATTAGGAAGCAGCCCAGTAGTA
GGTTGAGGCCGTTGAGCACCGCCGCCGCAAGGAATGGTGCATGCAAGGAGATGGCGCCCAACAGTCCCCC
GGCCACGGGGCCTGCCACCATACCCACGCCGAAACAAGCGCTCATGAGCCCGAAGTGGCGAGCCCGATCT
TCCCCATCGGTGATGTCGGCGATATAGGCGCCAGCAACCGCACCTGTGGCGCCGGTGATGCCGGCCACGA
TGCGTCCGGCGTAGAGGATCGAGATCGATCTCGATCCCGCGAAA
